Addgene plasmid #85985: pICH47732:FCP:ShBle
Purpose: Expresses ShBle with FCP promoter/terminator for F. cylindrus transformation.
Depositing lab: Thomas Mock. Depositing organization: University of East Anglia.
Backbone
  Vector backbone: pICH47732
  Backbone manufacturer: Sylvestre Marillonnet (Addgene #48000)
  Vector type: Golden Gate Assembly
  Selectable markers: Zeocin
Growth in bacteria
  Bacterial resistance: Ampicillin, 100 μg/mL
  Growth temperature: 37°C
  Growth strain: DH5alpha
  Copy number: Unknown
Gene/Insert
  Gene/Insert name: ShBle
  Promoter: FCP
  Cloning method: Gibson Cloning
  Sequencing primers: 5′ Zeo-R (ctgatgaacagggtcacgtc)
Resource information
  A portion of this plasmid was derived from a plasmid made by: The FCP promoter and terminator were amplified from Fragilariopsis cylindrus gDNA.
Terms and licenses: Academic/Nonprofit Terms; Industry Terms: Not Available to Industry
Depositor comments: The FCP promoter and terminator were amplified from Fragilariopsis cylindrus gDNA.
How to cite: pICH47732:FCP:ShBle was a gift from Thomas Mock (Addgene plasmid # 85985 ; http://n2t.net/addgene:85985 ; RRID:Addgene_85985)
