[The description below was written by a language model from this plasmid's Addgene catalogue record and pLannotate feature annotations shown in this document.]
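Description:
pICH47732:FCP:ShBle is a selection-marker plasmid for genetic transformation of the polar diatom Fragilariopsis cylindrus, built in pICH47732, a Golden Gate (MoClo-type) assembly vector. The sequenced plasmid is about 7 kb. It is maintained in E. coli under ampicillin selection through a β-lactamase gene with its own bla promoter, and it replicates from a high-copy ColE1/pUC-type origin. The backbone also carries the broad-host-range IncP replication system (oriV together with the trfA replication initiator gene) and nopaline-type left and right T-DNA border repeats, reflecting its binary-vector ancestry. The record does not indicate that Agrobacterium delivery is used here. Short remnants of lacZα, a lac operator and a tetR fragment are leftovers of the backbone and its original blue/white cloning cassette.

The payload lies between the T-DNA borders and consists of the Sh ble coding sequence from Streptoalloteichus hindustanus. This gene encodes a binding protein that sequesters bleomycin-family antibiotics and so confers resistance to Zeocin, phleomycin and bleomycin. According to the catalogue entry, the gene is flanked by the FCP promoter and FCP terminator, both amplified from F. cylindrus genomic DNA, and the cassette was put together by Gibson cloning. These diatom regulatory regions are not annotated in the automated feature table, but the unannotated stretches on either side of the BleoR gene are consistent with their presence. Using endogenous regulatory sequences is intended to drive ShBle expression in F. cylindrus, so that transformants can be selected on Zeocin. Because the backbone is a Golden Gate assembly vector, the cassette may also be combinable with other transcription units, although the record does not describe such use.
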