Features (pLannotate 1.2.2; 11 found; start..end, strand, type, name):
     34..106     -  CDS            lacZα (fragment): LacZα fragment of β-galactosidase; lacZ fragment
   1108..1482    +  CDS            BleoR: antibiotic-binding protein; Sh ble from Streptoalloteichus hindustanus; confers resistance to bleomycin, phleomycin, and Zeocin™
   2652..2668    -  protein_bind   lac operator: The lac repressor binds to the lac operator to inhibit transcription in E. coli. This inhibition can be relieved by adding lactose or isopropyl-β-D-thiogalactopyranoside (IPTG). lac repressor encoded by lacI
   2733..2757    +  misc_feature   RB T-DNA repeat: right border repeat from nopaline C58 T-DNA
   2869..2889    -  CDS            TetR (fragment): tetracycline resistance regulatory protein; tetR
   2916..4061    -  CDS            trfA: TRFA_ECOLX - Experimental evidence at protein level: Swiss-Prot protein existence level 1. Also involved in plasmid copy number control, promoting intermolecular coupling of protein bound iterons at oriV, which inhibits replication initiation. From Escherichia coli.
   4397..4985    -  rep_origin     ori: high-copy-number ColE1/pMB1/pBR322/pUC origin of replication
   5156..6016    -  CDS            AmpR: β-lactamase; bla; confers resistance to ampicillin, carbenicillin, and related antibiotics
   6017..6121    -  promoter       AmpR promoter: bla
   6208..6839    -  rep_origin     oriV: incP origin of replication
   6931..6955    +  misc_feature   LB T-DNA repeat: left border repeat from nopaline C58 T-DNA
>Addgene plasmid #85985 | pICH47732:FCP:ShBle | addgene full sequence | sequence record 169710 | Addgene NGS Result
TCTGTGAAGACAATGCCGAATTCGGATCCGGAGGCTGCAAGGCGATTAAGTTGGGTAACGCCAGGGTTTT
CCCAGTCACGACGTTGTAAAACGACGGCCAGTGAATTCGAGCTCGGTACCCCAAAGTAAGGCATAGAAAT
AATCTGCATGAAAAGATCTAACGATTTCTATCAGTTCCCCTACAAATGGATGCTTAGGGGTGCTTGTATG
AGTGTACGAAAGAGCCAACCAAAAAATAATTTTTTATTCTGATTTTTAATTTTTTGTGCTAAAACATGCT
GCGCTGTGTACTTCCTCCGTGCACCGGTAAACGCGCACGGAGGAAATACAGTGTTTTAGAAAAACAACGC
GCAAAAATGCCAATCTTTATTATTTTGAAGTGAAGCGCGCTATTTACTGTTATCGCGCTAATACTGTAAA
AATTCGCGCTGATCTTGATGATACCACCTTAACTTTGTTTCTATTTTTTGATAACAAATACAAAATCTAC
TAGTATTGTGCACCCTCCTACTACTAGCTACTACTAGGGAGTGTCGTACTAGTAGTCTAAAAATACGCGT
GTTCAACATGCGCGTGCTAGAAGTATGATGCGTGTGTAACAAATTTTTAAAAGATTAAAAAAATCTTTAT
TTTGAGGGATTGGATGCGTGATAGAATGGAGAATTGTGTTCGTGGGATTCATTTTGACCTACCAATTAAA
ACGAATAAAAATGTCAGCGTCGATTATAGACACGAAGTACAGACCAGACAGCGCGTCGACGTCAGATTTT
TATGGCCAATCAGATTGTTTCCAACACACAAATGGAAAGAAAGAATGCATTCTGTGGAAGAGTGTACATC
CGGGGGAATTTAGAACGAAAACCACGTCGGTGAATTGTACACGCGACAATCCTCCAATCGTGGATAATCC
AGGATTTTTTGTTGATGTTGAACTGCATATTTGCCGATCCTTCATGCGAACTCCAAATTTCTATATCATT
TTTTCAGCAAAATCCAATATTTTTCAGCAAAATCCAAAAAACAAGCCATCGTTTTACCGCTTTCGATCTT
CTCATAACTTTATTCTTTCAACAGTATAAACTACCAAAAACAAACTTATATATCAAAATGGCCAAGTTGA
CCAGTGCCGTTCCGGTGCTCACCGCGCGCGACGTCGCCGGAGCGGTCGAGTTCTGGACCGACCGGCTCGG
GTTCTCCCGGGACTTCGTGGAGGACGACTTCGCCGGTGTGGTCCGGGACGACGTGACCCTGTTCATCAGC
GCGGTCCAGGACCAGGTGGTGCCGGACAACACCCTGGCCTGGGTGTGGGTGCGCGGCCTGGACGAGCTGT
ACGCCGAGTGGTCGGAGGTCGTGTCCACGAACTTCCGGGACGCCTCCGGGCCGGCCATGACCGAGATCGG
CGAGCAGCCGTGGGGGCGGGAGTTCGCCCTGCGCGACCCGGCCGGCAACTGCGTGCACTTCGTGGCCGAG
GAGCAGGACTGAGCATTTTATTAATCCTTATTTGATCGATTCATTGATTCGAATATAGTTAGACCCTTCC
GTTGACAACTACAATCGATTCCTAATTTAATTATTTAGTAGAGTTCCTTGAGTTTTTGTCACAAATATTA
TTATCTACTTCTATCATATACTACTATTCATAGCTAGCTACGCATTGTTTCCTCAATCCATACGCAGTTG
TACTGTTACATTCACAACCCGTATCCCTCATGACCTCTTGACTGTATCCTACAGTACGTATTTCCTTTAT
TTTTCTCTTCCACGAGCTACAGTAGCCACACCCCTACGGTACGGTACAGTATTGATAAATCAACCGACGA
CAGCGCCTCTCAACTGCCAAACAGCTGGAATGCGTTCGTTTGAGAATGACCCCAAGACAAAAGATCCATT
TTCAACCTACAGTAACGTCCGCCCACGTTTGCAGGATCCAAAAATGCGAGGAATCAATCCAGTCGAACTA
GTCGAGAAAGGGCAACAAAGATCCAATTTCCGTACTAGACAGATGTACAGTATGGAATCGAGTGAATCAA
ACCAGTCGATTCAGTCGAACTAGTCGAGGATTGTAATCAATACTGTACATAGTTTGCGCTTTGCCTTCCA
CTAAGTTACCGGTACAGGAGTAGTAGATTTTGTGAGATTTTTCATGACAAACAAATCGAAAAGTAAAAAA
AAAACCTATTAGAAATCAACAATGACGACGATGATGATGTAACATGATGAGGAGGATAATCATAATAGTG
ACAATTCAACTATCGTATCACCTTATTTCTTCACAATCAGCCAAAAGAAAATTCCCTAGAGGTCAGCAGA
AAAAATTACGAAAAGAACGGCGTACTGTACAGCAACGGCGAAGGATTGACAAATGAATAGTATTATTAGA
ATAAAAAGTGTTTGGTTTTCGTTATCGTTATATTTATCGGTATTGTTACTATTACTATTTAGTTTGGTTC
TATTTTTTAATAGTAATAATAATAATAATAATGATACAACAATCATAGTAGTGGGCGTTAATGGATTTCT
TCTACCAACAAGAACAACAATAACGCCGACATCAGCACAGCGACTACTGTTGTCGTCTACTACAGCACAA
CAACAACGACTAGGCATGCAAGCTTGGCGTAATCATGGTCATAGCTGTTTCCTGTGTGAAATTGTTATCC
GCTCACAATTCCACACAACATACGAGCCGCTGCAATTGTCTTCTGCACGAAGTGGTTTAAACTATCAGTG
TTTGACAGGATATATTGGCGGGTAAACCTAAGAGAAAAGAGCGTTTATTAGAATAATCGGATATTTAAAA
GGGCGTGAAAAGGTTTATCCGTTCGTCCATTTGTATGTGCATGCCAACCACAGGGTTCCCCAGATCAGGC
GCTGGCTGCTGAACCCCCAGCCGGAACTGACCCCACAAGGCCCTAGCGTTTGCAATGCACCAGGTCATCA
TTGACCCAGGCGTGTTCCACCAGGCCGCTGCCTCGCAACTCTTCGCAGGCTTCGCCGACCTGCTCGCGCC
ACTTCTTCACGCGGGTGGAATCCGATCCGCACATGAGGCGGAAGGTTTCCAGCTTGAGCGGGTACGGCTC
CCGGTGCGAGCTGAAATAGTCGAACATCCGTCGGGCCGTCGGCGACAGCTTGCGGTACTTCTCCCATATG
AATTTCGTGTAGTGGTCGCCAGCAAACAGCACGACGATTTCCTCGTCGATCAGGACCTGGCAACGGGACG
TTTTCTTGCCACGGTCCAGGACGCGGAAGCGGTGCAGCAGCGACACCGATTCCAGGTGCCCAACGCGGTC
GGACGTGAAGCCCATCGCCGTCGCCTGTAGGCGCGACAGGCATTCCTCGGCCTTCGTGTAATACCGGCCA
TTGATCGACCAGCCCAGGTCCTGGCAAAGCTCGTAGAACGTGAAGGTGATCGGCTCGCCGATAGGGGTGC
GCTTCGCGTACTCCAACACCTGCTGCCACACCAGTTCGTCATCGTCGGCCCGCAGCTCGACGCCGGTGTA
GGTGATCTTCACGTCCTTGTTGACGTGGAAAATGACCTTGTTTTGCAGCGCCTCGCGCGGGATTTTCTTG
TTGCGCGTGGTGAACAGGGCAGAGCGGGCCGTGTCGTTTGGCATCGCTCGCATCGTGTCCGGCCACGGCG
CAATATCGAACAAGGAAAGCTGCATTTCCTTGATCTGCTGCTTCGTGTGTTTCAGCAACGCGGCCTGCTT
GGCCTCGCTGACCTGTTTTGCCAGGTCCTCGCCGGCGGTTTTTCGCTTCTTGGTCGTCATAGTTCCTCGC
GTGTCGATGGTCATCGACTTCGCCAAACCTGCCGCCTCCTGTTCAAGACGACGCGAACGCTCCACGGCGG
CCGATGGCGCGGGCAGGGCAGGGGGAGCCAGTTGCACGCTGTCGCGCTCGATCTTGGCCGTAGCTTGCTG
GACCATCGAGCCGACGGACTGGAAGGTTTCGCGGGGCGCACGCATGACGGTGCGGCTTGCGATGGTTTCG
GCATCCTCGGCGGAAAACCCCGCGTCGATCAGTTCTTGCCTGTATGCCTTCCGGTCAAACGTCCGATTCA
TTCACCCTCCTTGCGGGATTGCCCCGACTCACGCCGGGGCAATGTGCCCTTATTCCTGATTTGACCCGCC
TGGTGCCTTGGTGTCCAGATAATCCACCTTATCGGCAATGAAGTCGGTCCCGTAGACCGTCTGGCCGTCC
TTCTCGTACTTGGTATTCCGAATCTTGCCCTGCACGAATACCAGCGACCCCTTGCCCAAATACTTGCCGT
GGGCCTCGGCCTGAGAGCCAAAACACTTGATGCGGAAGAAGTCGGTGCGCTCCTGCTTGTCGCCGGCATC
GTTGCGCCACATCTAGGATCTGCCAGGAACCGTAAAAAGGCCGCGTTGCTGGCGTTTTTCCATAGGCTCC
GCCCCCCTGACGAGCATCACAAAAATCGACGCTCAAGTCAGAGGTGGCGAAACCCGACAGGACTATAAAG
ATACCAGGCGTTTCCCCCTGGAAGCTCCCTCGTGCGCTCTCCTGTTCCGACCCTGCCGCTTACCGGATAC
CTGTCCGCCTTTCTCCCTTCGGGAAGCGTGGCGCTTTCTCATAGCTCACGCTGTAGGTATCTCAGTTCGG
TGTAGGTCGTTCGCTCCAAGCTGGGCTGTGTGCACGAACCCCCCGTTCAGCCCGACCGCTGCGCCTTATC
CGGTAACTATCGTCTTGAGTCCAACCCGGTAAGACACGACTTATCGCCACTGGCAGCAGCCACTGGTAAC
AGGATTAGCAGAGCGAGGTATGTAGGCGGTGCTACAGAGTTCTTGAAGTGGTGGCCTAACTACGGCTACA
CTAGAAGAACAGTATTTGGTATCTGCGCTCTGCTGAAGCCAGTTACCTTCGGAAAAAGAGTTGGTAGCTC
TTGATCCGGCAAACAAACCACCGCTGGTAGCGGTGGTTTTTTTGTTTGCAAGCAGCAGATTACGCGCAGA
AAAAAAGGATCTCAAGAAGATCCTTTGATCTTTTCTACGGGGTCTGACGCTCAGTGGAACGAAAACTCAC
GTTAAGGGATTTTGGTCATGAGATTATCAAAAAGGATCTTCACCTAGATCCTTTTAAATTAAAAATGAAG
TTTTAAATCAATCTAAAGTATATATGAGTAAACTTGGTCTGACAGTTACCAATGCTTAATCAGTGAGGCA
CCTATCTCAGCGATCTGTCTATTTCGTTCATCCATAGTTGCCTGACTCCCCGTCGTGTAGATAACTACGA
TACGGGAGGGCTTACCATCTGGCCCCAGTGCTGCAATGATACCGCGAGAACCACGCTCACCGGCTCCAGA
TTTATCAGCAATAAACCAGCCAGCCGGAAGGGCCGAGCGCAGAAGTGGTCCTGCAACTTTATCCGCCTCC
ATCCAGTCTATTAATTGTTGCCGGGAAGCTAGAGTAAGTAGTTCGCCAGTTAATAGTTTGCGCAACGTTG
TTGCCATTGCTACAGGCATCGTGGTGTCACGCTCGTCGTTTGGTATGGCTTCATTCAGCTCCGGTTCCCA
ACGATCAAGGCGAGTTACATGATCCCCCATGTTGTGCAAAAAAGCGGTTAGCTCCTTCGGTCCTCCGATC
GTTGTCAGAAGTAAGTTGGCCGCAGTGTTATCACTCATGGTTATGGCAGCACTGCATAATTCTCTTACTG
TCATGCCATCCGTAAGATGCTTTTCTGTGACTGGTGAGTACTCAACCAAGTCATTCTGAGAATAGTGTAT
GCGGCGACCGAGTTGCTCTTGCCCGGCGTCAATACGGGATAATACCGCGCCACATAGCAGAACTTTAAAA
GTGCTCATCATTGGAAAACGTTCTTCGGGGCGAAAACTCTCAAGGATCTTACCGCTGTTGAGATCCAGTT
CGATGTAACCCACTCGTGCACCCAACTGATCTTCAGCATCTTTTACTTTCACCAGCGTTTCTGGGTGAGC
AAAAACAGGAAGGCAAAATGCCGCAAAAAAGGGAATAAGGGCGACACGGAAATGTTGAATACTCATACTC
TTCCTTTTTCAATATTATTGAAGCATTTATCAAGGTTATTGTCTCATGAGCGGATACATATTTGAATGTA
TTTAGAAAAATAAACAAATAGGGGTTCCGCGCACGAATTGGCCAGCGCTGCCATTTTTGGGGTGAGGCCG
TTCGCGGCCGAGGGGCGCAGCCCCTGGGGGGATGGGAGGCCCGCGTTAGCGGGCCGGGAGGGTTCGAGAA
GGGGGGGCACCCCCCTTCGGCGTGCGCGGTCACGCGCACAGGGCGCAGCCCTGGTTAAAAACAAGGTTTA
TAAATATTGGTTTAAAAGCAGGTTAAAAGACAGGTTAGCGGTGGCCGAAAAACGGGCGGAAACCCTTGCA
AATGCTGGATTTTCTGCCTGTGGACAGCCCCTCAAATGTCAATAGGTGCGCCCCTCATCTGTCAGCACTC
TGCCCCTCAAGTGTCAAGGATCGCGCCCCTCATCTGTCAGTAGTCGCGCCCCTCAAGTGTCAATACCGCA
GGGCACTTATCCCCAGGCTTGTCCACATCATCTGTGGGAAACTCGCGTAAAATCAGGCGTTTTCGCCGAT
TTGCGAGGCTGGCCAGCTCCACGTCGCCGGCCGAAATCGAGCCTGCCCCTCATCTGTCAACGCCGCGCCG
GGTGAGTCGGCCCCTCAAGTGTCAACGTCCGCCCCTCATCTGTCAGTGAGGGCCAAGTTTTCCGCGAGGT
ATCCACAACGCCGGCGGCCGCGGTGTCTCGCACACGGCTTCGACGGCGTTTCTGGCGCGTTTGCAGGGCC
ATAGACGGCCGCCAGCCCAGCGGCGAGGGCAACCAGCCCGGTGAGCGTCGCAAAGGAGATCCTGATCTGA
CTGATGGGCTGCCTGTATCGAGTGGTGATTTTGTGCCGAGCTGCCGGTCGGGGAGCTGTTGGCTGGCTGG
TGGCAGGATATATTGTGGTGTAAACAAATTGACGCTTAGACAACTTAATAACACATTGCGGACGTTTTTA
ATGTACTGGGGTGGATGCAGTGGGCCCCAC
